Addgene plasmid #46408: pGEX Blnk-SH2
Depositing lab: Bruce Mayer. Depositing organization: University of Connecticut Health Center. Publication: High-throughput phosphotyrosine profiling using SH2 domains. Machida K, Thompson CM, Dierck K, Jablonowski K, Karkkainen S, Liu B, Zhang H, Nash PD, Newman DK, Nollau P, Pawson T, Renkema GH, Saksela K, Schiller MR, Shin DG, Mayer BJ. Mol Cell. 2007 Jun 22;26(6):899-915. 10.1016/j.molcel.2007.05.031 PubMed 17588523.
Backbone
  Vector backbone: pGEX6P1
  Backbone manufacturer: GE Healthcare Biosciences
  Backbone size w/o insert (bp): 4900
  Vector type: Bacterial Expression
Growth in bacteria
  Bacterial resistance: Ampicillin, 100 μg/mL
  Growth temperature: 37°C
  Growth strain: DH5alpha
  Copy number: Low Copy
Gene/Insert
  Gene/Insert name: Blnk (alt names: BLNK; BASH; LY57; SLP65; BLNK-S; SLP-65; MGC111051; BLNK)
  Species: H. sapiens (human)
  Insert size (bp): 405
  Mutation: contains amino acids 333-456
  Entrez Gene: BLNK (a.k.a. AGM4, BASH, BLNK-S, LY57, SLP-65, SLP65, bca)
  Promoter: Tac
  Tag / fusion protein: GST (N terminal on backbone); PreScission (N terminal on backbone)
  Cloning method: Restriction Enzyme; 5′ cloning site BamHI (not destroyed); 3′ cloning site EcoRI (not destroyed)
  Sequencing primers: 5′ pGEX-5; 3′ pGEX-3
Terms and licenses: Academic/Nonprofit Terms; Industry Terms: Not Available to Industry
Depositor comments: The molecular weight of the GST fusion protein is approximately 39.5 kDa
How to cite: pGEX Blnk-SH2 was a gift from Bruce Mayer (Addgene plasmid # 46408 ; http://n2t.net/addgene:46408 ; RRID:Addgene_46408)
