[The description below was written by a language model from this plasmid's Addgene catalogue record and pLannotate feature annotations shown in this document.]
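Description:
pGEX Blnk-SH2 is a bacterial expression plasmid built on the pGEX6P1 backbone for producing the SH2 domain of human BLNK (also known as SLP-65 or BASH) as a glutathione S-transferase fusion in E. coli. It replicates from a ColE1/pMB1-type origin and is selected with ampicillin through the β-lactamase (AmpR) gene. The catalogue lists it as low copy, although the automated annotation labels the origin generically as a high-copy family member and finds only fragments of rop and the bom region. The full sequence record is about 5.4 kb, consistent with a roughly 4.9 kb backbone plus a 405 bp insert.

The insert encodes BLNK amino acids 333–456 and was cloned between BamHI and EcoRI sites, both retained. It lies in frame downstream of the Schistosoma japonicum GST coding sequence. A PreScission protease recognition site is recorded between GST and the insert, so the tag can be cleaved off after purification. Transcription is driven by the hybrid tac promoter with an adjacent lac operator. The plasmid also carries lacI under the lacIq promoter, which supplies enough repressor to keep expression off until it is induced with IPTG. A residual lac promoter/operator and lacZα fragment downstream of lacI are backbone remnants.

The depositor notes that the fusion protein is approximately 39.5 kDa. BLNK is an adaptor protein acting downstream of the B-cell receptor. The associated publication concerns high-throughput phosphotyrosine profiling with SH2 domains, so this construct most likely serves as a source of purified GST-SH2 probe for detecting or pulling down tyrosine-phosphorylated binding partners.
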