Features (pLannotate 1.2.2; 17 found; start..end, strand, type, name):
      6..107     -  CDS            yciV (fragment): RNAAM_ECOLI - Also known as trpH From Escherichia coli (strain K12).
    183..211     +  promoter       tac promoter: strong E. coli promoter; hybrid between the trp and lac UV5 promoters
    219..235     +  protein_bind   lac operator: The lac repressor binds to the lac operator to inhibit transcription in E. coli. This inhibition can be relieved by adding lactose or isopropyl-β-D-thiogalactopyranoside (IPTG). lac repressor encoded by lacI
    258..911     +  CDS            GST26_SCHJA: Experimental evidence at protein level: Swiss-Prot protein existence level 1. GST isoenzymes appear to play a central role in the parasite detoxification system. Other functions are also suspected including a role in increasing the solubility of haematin in the parasite gut. From Schistosoma japonicum (Blood fluke).
    936..1334    +  CDS            BLNK (fragment): BLNK_HUMAN - Also known as BASH, SLP65. Experimental evidence at protein level: Swiss-Prot protein existence level 1. Functions as a central linker protein, downstream of the B- cell receptor (BCR), bridging the SYK kinase to a multitude of signaling pathways and regulating biological outcomes of B-cell function and development. Plays a role in the activation of ERK/EPHB2, MAP kinase p38 and JNK. Modulates AP1 activation. Important for the activation of NF-kappa-B and NFAT. Plays an important role in BCR- mediated PLCG1 and PLCG2 activation and Ca(2+) mobilization and is required for trafficki
   1382..1421    +  CDS            rop (fragment): Rop protein, which maintains plasmids at low copy number; rop
   1523..1563    +  misc_feature   bom (fragment): basis of mobility region from pBR322
   1668..1772    +  promoter       AmpR promoter: bla
   1773..2633    +  CDS            AmpR: β-lactamase; bla; confers resistance to ampicillin, carbenicillin, and related antibiotics
   2804..3392    +  rep_origin     ori: high-copy-number ColE1/pMB1/pBR322/pUC origin of replication
   3578..3629    -  misc_feature   bom (fragment): basis of mobility region from pBR322
   3636..3713    +  promoter       lacIq promoter: lacI (mutant); In the lacIq allele, a single base change in the promoter boosts expression of the lacI gene about 10-fold.
   3714..4796    +  CDS            lacI: lac repressor; lacI; The lac repressor binds to the lac operator to inhibit transcription in E. coli. This inhibition can be relieved by adding lactose or isopropyl-β-D-thiogalactopyranoside (IPTG).
   4809..4830    +  protein_bind   CAP binding site: CAP binding activates transcription in the presence of cAMP. E. coli catabolite activator protein
   4845..4875    +  promoter       lac promoter: promoter for the E. coli lac operon
   4883..4899    +  protein_bind   lac operator: The lac repressor binds to the lac operator to inhibit transcription in E. coli. This inhibition can be relieved by adding lactose or isopropyl-β-D-thiogalactopyranoside (IPTG). lac repressor encoded by lacI
   4919..5092    +  CDS            lacZα: LacZα fragment of β-galactosidase; lacZ fragment
>Addgene plasmid #46408 | pGEX Blnk-SH2 | depositor full sequence | sequence record 65537 | Full Sequence
ACGTTATCGACTGCACGGTGCACCAATGCTTCTGGCGTCAGGCAGCCATCGGAAGCTGTGGTATGGCTGT
GCAGGTCGTAAATCACTGCATAATTCGTGTCGCTCAAGGCGCACTCCCGTTCTGGATAATGTTTTTTGCG
CCGACATCATAACGGTTCTGGCAAATATTCTGAAATGAGCTGTTGACAATTAATCATCGGCTCGTATAAT
GTGTGGAATTGTGAGCGGATAACAATTTCACACAGGAAACAGTATTCATGTCCCCTATACTAGGTTATTG
GAAAATTAAGGGCCTTGTGCAACCCACTCGACTTCTTTTGGAATATCTTGAAGAAAAATATGAAGAGCAT
TTGTATGAGCGCGATGAAGGTGATAAATGGCGAAACAAAAAGTTTGAATTGGGTTTGGAGTTTCCCAATC
TTCCTTATTATATTGATGGTGATGTTAAATTAACACAGTCTATGGCCATCATACGTTATATAGCTGACAA
GCACAACATGTTGGGTGGTTGTCCAAAAGAGCGTGCAGAGATTTCAATGCTTGAAGGAGCGGTTTTGGAT
ATTAGATACGGTGTTTCGAGAATTGCATATAGTAAAGACTTTGAAACTCTCAAAGTTGATTTTCTTAGCA
AGCTACCTGAAATGCTGAAAATGTTCGAAGATCGTTTATGTCATAAAACATATTTAAATGGTGATCATGT
AACCCATCCTGACTTCATGTTGTATGACGCTCTTGATGTTGTTTTATACATGGACCCAATGTGCCTGGAT
GCGTTCCCAAAATTAGTTTGTTTTAAAAAACGTATTGAAGCTATCCCACAAATTGATAAGTACTTGAAAT
CCAGCAAGTATATAGCATGGCCTTTGCAGGGCTGGCAAGCCACGTTTGGTGGTGGCGACCATCCTCCAAA
ATCGGATCTGGAAGTTCTGTTCCAGGGGCCCCTGGGATCCGGGCGCGCCATGACTATTTCAGAACAGGAA
GCTGGCGTTCTCTGCAAGCCATGGTATGCTGGAGCCTGTGATCGAAAGTCTGCTGAAGAGGCATTGCACA
GATCAAACAAGGATGGATCATTTCTTATTCGGAAAAGCTCTGGCCATGATTCCAAACAACCATATACACT
AGTTGTATTCTTTAATAAGCGAGTATATAATATTCCTGTGCGATTTATTGAAGCAACAAAACAATATGCC
TTGGGCAGAAAGAAAAATGGTGAAGAGTACTTTGGAAGTGTTGCTGAAATCATCAGGAATCATCAACATA
GTCCTTTGGTTCTTATTGACAGTCAGAATAACACAAAAGATTCCACCAGACTGAAGTATGCAGTTAAAGT
TTCATTAATTAACGAATTCTATGAGCGGCCGCATCGTGACTGACTGACGATCTGCCTCGCGCGTTTCGGT
GATGACGGTGAAAACCTCTGACACATGCAGCTCCCGGAGACGGTCACAGCTTGTCTGTAAGCGGATGCCG
GGAGCAGACAAGCCCGTCAGGGCGCGTCAGCGGGTGTTGGCGGGTGTCGGGGCGCAGCCATGACCCAGTC
ACGTAGCGATAGCGGAGTGTATAATTCTTGAAGACGAAAGGGCCTCGTGATACGCCTATTTTTATAGGTT
AATGTCATGATAATAATGGTTTCTTAGACGTCAGGTGGCACTTTTCGGGGAAATGTGCGCGGAACCCCTA
TTTGTTTATTTTTCTAAATACATTCAAATATGTATCCGCTCATGAGACAATAACCCTGATAAATGCTTCA
ATAATATTGAAAAAGGAAGAGTATGAGTATTCAACATTTCCGTGTCGCCCTTATTCCCTTTTTTGCGGCA
TTTTGCCTTCCTGTTTTTGCTCACCCAGAAACGCTGGTGAAAGTAAAAGATGCTGAAGATCAGTTGGGTG
CACGAGTGGGTTACATCGAACTGGATCTCAACAGCGGTAAGATCCTTGAGAGTTTTCGCCCCGAAGAACG
TTTTCCAATGATGAGCACTTTTAAAGTTCTGCTATGTGGCGCGGTATTATCCCGTGTTGACGCCGGGCAA
GAGCAACTCGGTCGCCGCATACACTATTCTCAGAATGACTTGGTTGAGTACTCACCAGTCACAGAAAAGC
ATCTTACGGATGGCATGACAGTAAGAGAATTATGCAGTGCTGCCATAACCATGAGTGATAACACTGCGGC
CAACTTACTTCTGACAACGATCGGAGGACCGAAGGAGCTAACCGCTTTTTTGCACAACATGGGGGATCAT
GTAACTCGCCTTGATCGTTGGGAACCGGAGCTGAATGAAGCCATACCAAACGACGAGCGTGACACCACGA
TGCCTGCAGCAATGGCAACAACGTTGCGCAAACTATTAACTGGCGAACTACTTACTCTAGCTTCCCGGCA
ACAATTAATAGACTGGATGGAGGCGGATAAAGTTGCAGGACCACTTCTGCGCTCGGCCCTTCCGGCTGGC
TGGTTTATTGCTGATAAATCTGGAGCCGGTGAGCGTGGGTCTCGCGGTATCATTGCAGCACTGGGGCCAG
ATGGTAAGCCCTCCCGTATCGTAGTTATCTACACGACGGGGAGTCAGGCAACTATGGATGAACGAAATAG
ACAGATCGCTGAGATAGGTGCCTCACTGATTAAGCATTGGTAACTGTCAGACCAAGTTTACTCATATATA
CTTTAGATTGATTTAAAACTTCATTTTTAATTTAAAAGGATCTAGGTGAAGATCCTTTTTGATAATCTCA
TGACCAAAATCCCTTAACGTGAGTTTTCGTTCCACTGAGCGTCAGACCCCGTAGAAAAGATCAAAGGATC
TTCTTGAGATCCTTTTTTTCTGCGCGTAATCTGCTGCTTGCAAACAAAAAAACCACCGCTACCAGCGGTG
GTTTGTTTGCCGGATCAAGAGCTACCAACTCTTTTTCCGAAGGTAACTGGCTTCAGCAGAGCGCAGATAC
CAAATACTGTCCTTCTAGTGTAGCCGTAGTTAGGCCACCACTTCAAGAACTCTGTAGCACCGCCTACATA
CCTCGCTCTGCTAATCCTGTTACCAGTGGCTGCTGCCAGTGGCGATAAGTCGTGTCTTACCGGGTTGGAC
TCAAGACGATAGTTACCGGATAAGGCGCAGCGGTCGGGCTGAACGGGGGGTTCGTGCACACAGCCCAGCT
TGGAGCGAACGACCTACACCGAACTGAGATACCTACAGCGTGAGCTATGAGAAAGCGCCACGCTTCCCGA
AGGGAGAAAGGCGGACAGGTATCCGGTAAGCGGCAGGGTCGGAACAGGAGAGCGCACGAGGGAGCTTCCA
GGGGGAAACGCCTGGTATCTTTATAGTCCTGTCGGGTTTCGCCACCTCTGACTTGAGCGTCGATTTTTGT
GATGCTCGTCAGGGGGGCGGAGCCTATGGAAAAACGCCAGCAACGCGGCCTTTTTACGGTTCCTGGCCTT
TTGCTGGCCTTTTGCTCACATGTTCTTTCCTGCGTTATCCCCTGATTCTGTGGATAACCGTATTACCGCC
TTTGAGTGAGCTGATACCGCTCGCCGCAGCCGAACGACCGAGCGCAGCGAGTCAGTGAGCGAGGAAGCGG
AAGAGCGCCTGATGCGGTATTTTCTCCTTACGCATCTGTGCGGTATTTCACACCGCATAAATTCCGACAC
CATCGAATGGTGCAAAACCTTTCGCGGTATGGCATGATAGCGCCCGGAAGAGAGTCAATTCAGGGTGGTG
AATGTGAAACCAGTAACGTTATACGATGTCGCAGAGTATGCCGGTGTCTCTTATCAGACCGTTTCCCGCG
TGGTGAACCAGGCCAGCCACGTTTCTGCGAAAACGCGGGAAAAAGTGGAAGCGGCGATGGCGGAGCTGAA
TTACATTCCCAACCGCGTGGCACAACAACTGGCGGGCAAACAGTCGTTGCTGATTGGCGTTGCCACCTCC
AGTCTGGCCCTGCACGCGCCGTCGCAAATTGTCGCGGCGATTAAATCTCGCGCCGATCAACTGGGTGCCA
GCGTGGTGGTGTCGATGGTAGAACGAAGCGGCGTCGAAGCCTGTAAAGCGGCGGTGCACAATCTTCTCGC
GCAACGCGTCAGTGGGCTGATCATTAACTATCCGCTGGATGACCAGGATGCCATTGCTGTGGAAGCTGCC
TGCACTAATGTTCCGGCGTTATTTCTTGATGTCTCTGACCAGACACCCATCAACAGTATTATTTTCTCCC
ATGAAGACGGTACGCGACTGGGCGTGGAGCATCTGGTCGCATTGGGTCACCAGCAAATCGCGCTGTTAGC
GGGCCCATTAAGTTCTGTCTCGGCGCGTCTGCGTCTGGCTGGCTGGCATAAATATCTCACTCGCAATCAA
ATTCAGCCGATAGCGGAACGGGAAGGCGACTGGAGTGCCATGTCCGGTTTTCAACAAACCATGCAAATGC
TGAATGAGGGCATCGTTCCCACTGCGATGCTGGTTGCCAACGATCAGATGGCGCTGGGCGCAATGCGCGC
CATTACCGAGTCCGGGCTGCGCGTTGGTGCGGATATCTCGGTAGTGGGATACGACGATACCGAAGACAGC
TCATGTTATATCCCGCCGTCAACCACCATCAAACAGGATTTTCGCCTGCTGGGGCAAACCAGCGTGGACC
GCTTGCTGCAACTCTCTCAGGGCCAGGCGGTGAAGGGCAATCAGCTGTTGCCCGTCTCACTGGTGAAAAG
AAAAACCACCCTGGCGCCCAATACGCAAACCGCCTCTCCCCGCGCGTTGGCCGATTCATTAATGCAGCTG
GCACGACAGGTTTCCCGACTGGAAAGCGGGCAGTGAGCGCAACGCAATTAATGTGAGTTAGCTCACTCAT
TAGGCACCCCAGGCTTTACACTTTATGCTTCCGGCTCGTATGTTGTGTGGAATTGTGAGCGGATAACAAT
TTCACACAGGAAACAGCTATGACCATGATTACGGATTCACTGGCCGTCGTTTTACAACGTCGTGACTGGG
AAAACCCTGGCGTTACCCAACTTAATCGCCTTGCAGCACATCCCCCTTTCGCCAGCTGGCGTAATAGCGA
AGAGGCCCGCACCGATCGCCCTTCCCAACAGTTGCGCAGCCTGAATGGCGAATGGCGCTTTGCCTGGTTT
CCGGCACCAGAAGCGGTGCCGGAAAGCTGGCTGGAGTGCGATCTTCCTGAGGCCGATACTGTCGTCGTCC
CCTCAAACTGGCAGATGCACGGTTACGATGCGCCCATCTACACCAACGTAACCTATCCCATTACGGTCAA
TCCGCCGTTTGTTCCCACGGAGAATCCGACGGGTTGTTACTCGCTCACATTTAATGTTGATGAAAGCTGG
CTACAGGAAGGCCAGACGCGAATTATTTTTGATGGCGTTGGAATT
