>Addgene plasmid #46408 | pGEX Blnk-SH2 | depositor partial sequence | sequence record 65538 | Insert sequence
GGATCCGGGCGCGCCATGACTATTTCAGAACAGGAAGCTGGCGTTCTCTGCAAGCCATGGTATGCTGGAG
CCTGTGATCGAAAGTCTGCTGAAGAGGCATTGCACAGATCAAACAAGGATGGATCATTTCTTATTCGGAA
AAGCTCTGGCCATGATTCCAAACAACCATATACACTAGTTGTATTCTTTAATAAGCGAGTATATAATATT
CCTGTGCGATTTATTGAAGCAACAAAACAATATGCCTTGGGCAGAAAGAAAAATGGTGAAGAGTACTTTG
GAAGTGTTGCTGAAATCATCAGGAATCATCAACATAGTCCTTTGGTTCTTATTGACAGTCAGAATAACAC
AAAAGATTCCACCAGACTGAAGTATGCAGTTAAAGTTTCATTAATTAACGAATTC
