>Addgene plasmid #46408 | pGEX Blnk-SH2 | addgene partial sequence | sequence record 66998 | pGEX5
CTCTCAATCGGACTGGAGTTCTGTTCCGGGGCCCCTGGGATCCGGGCGCGCCATGACTATTTCAGAACAG
GAAGCTGGCGTTCTCTGCAAGCCATGGTATGCTGGAGCCTGTGATCGAAAGTCTGCTGAAGAGGCATTGC
ACAGATCAAACAAGGATGGATCATTTCTTATTCGGAAAAGCTCTGGCCATGATTCCAAACAACCATATAC
ACTAGTTGTATTCTTTAATAAGCGAGTATATAATATTCCTGTGCGATTTATTGAAGCAACAAAACAATAT
GCCTTGGGCAGAAAGAAAAATGGTGAAGAGTACTTTGGAAGTGTTGCTGAAATCATCAGGAATCATCAAC
ATAGTCCTTTGGTTCTTATTGACAGTCAGAATAACACAAAAGATTCCACCAGACTGAAGTATGCAGTTAA
AGTTTCATTAATTAACGAATTCTATGAGCGGCCGCATCGTGACTGACTGACGATCTGCCTCGCGCGTTTC
GGTGATGACGGTGAAAACCTCTGACACATGCAGCTCCCGGAGACGGTCACAGCTTGTCTGTAAGCGGATG
CCGGGAGCAGACAAGCCCGTCAGGGCGCGTCAGCGGGTGTTGGCGGGTGTCGGGGCGCAGCCATGACCCT
GTCTCTTGATCAGATCTTGATCCCCTGCGCCATCAGATCCTTGGCGGCAAGAAAGCCATCCAGTTTACTT
TGCAGGGCTTCCCAACCTTCCCAGAGGGCGCCCCAGCTGGCAATTCCGGTTCGCTTGCTGTCCATAAAAC
CGCCCAGTCTAGCTATCGCCATGTAAGCCCACTGCAAGCTACCTGCTTTCTCTTTGCGCTTGCGTTTTCC
CTTGTCCAGATAGCCCAGTAGCTGACATTC
